>Addgene plasmid #112197 | pANY3 | depositor full sequence | sequence record 213563 | pANY3 sequence 3734 bps
CACCACCACCACCACCACTAAGGCTGCTAACAAAGCCCGAAAGGAAGCTGAGTTGGCTGCTGCCACCGCT
GAGCAATAACTAGCATAACCCCTTGGGGCCTCTAAACGGGTCTTGAGGGGTTTTTTGCTGAAAGGAGGAA
CTATATCCGGATATCCCTGACTGCGTTAGCAATTTAACTGTGATAAACTACCGCATTAAAGCTTATCGAT
GATAAGCTGTCAAACATGAGAATTCTTAGAAAAACTCATCGAGCATCAAATGAAACTGCAATTTATTCAT
ATCAGGATTATCAATACCATATTTTTGAAAAAGCCGTTTCTGTAATGAAGGAGAAAACTCACCGAGGCAG
TTCCATAGGATGGCAAGATCCTGGTATCGGTCTGCGATTCCGACTCGTCCAACATCAATACAACCTATTA
ATTTCCCCTCGTCAAAAATAAGGTTATCAAGTGAGAAATCACCATGAGTGACGACTGAATCCGGTGAGAA
TGGCAAAAGTTTGTGCATTTCTTTCCAGACTTGTTCAACAGGCCAGCCATTACGCTCGTCATCAAAATCA
CTCGCATCAACCAAACCGTTATTCATTCGTGATTGCGCCTGAGCGAGACGAAATACGCGATCGCTGTTAA
AAGGACAATTACAAACAGGAATCGAATGCAACCGGCGCAGGAACACTGCCAGCGCATCAACAATATTTTC
ACCTGAATCAGGATATTCTTCTAATACCTGGAATGCTGTTTTCCCGGGGATCGCAGTGGTGAGTAACCAT
GCGTCATCAGGAGTACGGATAAAATGCTTGATGGTCGGAAGAGGCATAAATTCCGTCAGCCAGTTTAGTC
TGACCATCTCATCTGTAACATCATTGGCAACGCTACCTTTGCCATGTTTCAGAAACAACTCTGGCGCATC
GGGCTTCCCATACAATCGATAGATTGTCGCACCTGATTGCCCGACATTATCGCGAGCCCATTTATACCCA
TATAAATCAGCATCCATGTTGGAATTTAATCGCGGCCTCGAGCAAGACGTTTCCCGTTGAATATGGCTCA
TAACACCCCTTGTATTACTGTTTATGTAAGCAGACAGTTTTATTGTTCATGACCAAAATCCCTTAACGTG
AGTTTTCGTTCCACTGAGCGTCAGACCCCGTAGAAAAGATCAAAGGATCTTCTTGAGATCCTTTTTTTCT
GCGCGTAATCTGCTGCTTGCAAACAAAAAAACCACCGCTACCAGCGGTGGTTTGTTTGCCGGATCAAGAG
CTACCAACTCTTTTTCCGAAGGTAACTGGCTTCAGCAGAGCGCAGATACCAAATACTGTCCTTCTAGTGT
AGCCGTAGTTAGGCCACCACTTCAAGAACTCTGTAGCACCGCCTACATACCTCGCTCTGCTAATCCTGTT
ACCAGTGGCTGCTGCCAGTGGCGATAAGTCGTGTCTTACCGGGTTGGACTCAAGACGATAGTTACCGGAT
AAGGCGCAGCGGTCGGGCTGAACGGGGGGTTCGTGCACACAGCCCAGCTTGGAGCGAACGACCTACACCG
AACTGAGATACCTACAGCGTGAGCTATGAGAAAGCGCCACGCTTCCCGAAGGGAGAAAGGCGGACAGGTA
TCCGGTAAGCGGCAGGGTCGGAACAGGAGAGCGCACGAGGGAGCTTCCAGGGGGAAACGCCTGGTATCTT
TATAGTCCTGTCGGGTTTCGCCACCTCTGACTTGAGCGTCGATTTTTGTGATGCTCGTCAGGGGGGCGGA
GCCTATGGAAAAACGCCAGCAACGCGGCCTTTTTACGGTTCCTGGCCTTTTGCTGGCCTTTGGTACCGCG
CCGACCAGAACACCTTGCCGATCAGCCAAACGTCTCTTCAGGCCACTGACTAGCGATAACTTTCCCCACA
ACGGAACAACTCTCATTGCATGGGATCATTGGGTACTGTGGGTTTAGTGGTTGTAAAAACACCTGACCGC
TATCCCTGATCAGTTTCTTGAAGGTAAACTCATCACCCCCAAGTCTGGCTATGCAGAAATCACCTGGCTC
AACAGCCTGCTCAGGGTCAACGAGAATTAACATTCCGTCAGGAAAGCTTGGCTTGGAGCCTGTTGGTGCG
GTCATGGAATTACCTTCAACCTCAAGCCAGAATGCAGAATCACTGGCTTTTTTGGTTGTGCTTACCCATC
TCTCCGCATCACCTTTGGTAAAGGTTCTAAGCTTAGGTGAGAACATCCCTGCCTGAACATGAGAAAAAAC
AGGGTACTCATACTCACTTCTAAGTGACGGCTGCATACTAACCGCTTCATACATCTCGTAGATTTCTCTG
GCGATTGAAGGGCTAAATTCTTCAACGCTAACTTTGAGAATTTTTGTAAGCAATGCGGCGTTATAAGCAT
TTAATGCATTGATGCCATTAAATAAAGCACCAACGCCTGACTGCCCCATCCCCATCTTGTCTGCGACAGA
TTCCTGGGATAAGCCAAGTTCATTTTTCTTTTTTTCATAAATTGCTTTAAGGCGACGTGCGTCCTCAAGC
TGCTCTTGTGTTAATGGTTTCTTTTTTGTGCTCATACGTTAAATCTATCACCGCAAGGGATAAATATCTA
ACACCGTGCGTGTTGACTATTTTACCTCTGGCGGTGATAATGGTTGCATGTACTAAGGAGGTTGTATGGA
ACAACGCATAACCCTGAAAGATTATGCAATGCGCTTTGGGCAAACCAAGACAGCTAAAGATCTCTCACCT
ACCAAACAATGCCCCCCTGCAAAAAATAAATTCATATAAAAAACATACAGATAACCATCTGCGGTGATAA
ATTATCTCTGGCGGTGTTGACATAAATACCACTGGCGGTGATACTGAGCACATCAGCAGGACGCACTGAC
CACCATGAAGGTGACGCTCTTAAAAATTAAGCCCTGAAGAAGGGCAGCATTCAAAGCAGAAGGCTTTGGG
GTGTGTGATACGAAACGAAGCATTGGTTAAAAATTAAGGAGGAACATATGACTAGTAGGCCTGTCGACCC
TGGGTCTGGAGACCGGCTTACTAAAAGCCAGATAACAGTATGCGTATTTGCGCGCTGATTTTTGCGGTAT
AAGAATATATACTGATATGTATACCCGAAGTATGTCAAAAAGAGGTATGCTATGAAGCAGCGTATTACAG
TGACAGTTGACAGCGACAGCTATCAGTTGCTCAAGGCATATATGATGTCAATATCTCCGGTCTGGTAAGC
ACAACCATGCAGAATGAAGCCCGTCGTCTGCGTGCCGAACGCTGGAAAGCGGAAAATCAGGAAGGGATGG
CTGAGGTCGCCCGGTTTATTGAAATGAACGGCTCTTTTGCTGACGAGAACAGGGGCTGGTGAAATGCAGT
TTAAGGTTTACACCTATAAAAGAGAGAGCCGTTATCGTCTGTTTGTGGATGTACAGAGTGATATTATTGA
CACGCCCGGGCGACGGATGGTGATCCCCCTGGCCAGTGCACGTCTGCTGTCAGATAAAGTCTCCCGTGAA
CTTTACCCGGTGGTGCATATCGGGGATGAAAGCTGGCGCATGATGACCACCGATATGGCCAGTGTGCCGG
TCTCCGTTATCGGGGAAGAAGTGGCTGATCTCAGCCACCGCGAAAATGACATCAAAAACGCCATTAACCT
GATGTTCTGGGGAATATAAATGTCAGGCTCCCTTATACACAGCCAGTCGGTCTCTCGTCGACCTATGGTC
AGGCCTGGATCCGAGCTCCTGCAG
Features (pLannotate 1.2.2; 12 found; start..end, strand, type, name):
      1..18      +  CDS            9xHis (fragment): 9xHis affinity tag
     23..72      +  CDS            SET1 (fragment): solubility-enhancement tag derived from T7 phage gene 10B
     80..127     +  terminator     T7 terminator: transcription terminator for bacteriophage T7 RNA polymerase
    195..223     -  promoter       tet promoter: E. coli promoter for tetracycline efflux protein gene
    236..1051    -  CDS            KanR: aminoglycoside phosphotransferase; aph(3')-Ia; confers resistance to kanamycin in bacteria or G418 (Geneticin®) in eukaryotes
   1173..1761    +  rep_origin     ori: high-copy-number ColE1/pMB1/pBR322/pUC origin of replication
   1842..2555    -  CDS            λ repressor (ts): temperature-sensitive variant of the phage λ repressor; cIts; thermosensitivity is conferred by the A67T mutation
   2656..2724    +  CDS            cro (fragment): RCRO_LAMBD - Experimental evidence at protein level: Swiss-Prot protein existence level 1. Plays an essential role in the switch from lysogenic to lytic state and in fine-tuning the lytic phase activation. Mediates the de- repression of the lytic promoters from repression by cI at an early stage of prophage induction. Turns down the expression of the transcriptional activator cII, a factor that initiates the expression of repressor cI, the major component promoting latency. Additionally, cro is able to directly bind to the promoter region of cI thereby preventing the transcription of cI repres
   2840..2871    +  promoter       PLtetO-1 promoter (fragment): modified phage lambda PL promoter with tet operator sites (Lutz and Bujard, 1997)
   3023..3100    +  intron         PDK intron (fragment): pdk; modified pyruvate orthophosphate dikinase intron from Flaveria trinervia 3.0
   3191..3349    +  CDS            ccdA (fragment): CCDA_ECO57 - Also known as H, letA. Experimental evidence at protein level: Swiss-Prot protein existence level 1. Antitoxin component of a type II toxin-antitoxin (TA) system which inhibits the post-segregational killing (PSK) of plasmid-free cells, also referred to as a plasmid addiction system. Binds to and blocks the activity of CcdB; will also remove bound CcdB protein from the CcdB-GyrA complex by forming a CcdA-CcdB complex, a process termed rejuvenation. Functions as a transcriptional corepressor for the ccdAB operon, repression also requires CcdB (By similarity). From Escherichia coli
   3354..3656    +  CDS            ccdB: CCDB_ECOLI - Also known as G, letB, letD. Experimental evidence at protein level: Swiss-Prot protein existence level 1. Toxic component of a type II toxin-antitoxin (TA) system, functioning in plasmid maintainence. Responsible for the post- segregational killing (PSK) of plasmid-free cells, also referred to as a plasmid addiction system. Half-life of over 2 hours. Cell killing by CcdB is accompanied by filamentation, defects in chromosome and plasmid segregation, defects in cell division, formation of anucleate cells, decreased DNA synthesis and plasmid loss. Interferes with the activity of DN
