>Addgene plasmid #112197 | pANY3 | addgene full sequence | sequence record 218115 | Addgene NGS Result
CATATGACTAGTAGGCCTGTCGACCCTGGGTCTGGAGACCGGCTTACTAAAAGCCAGATAACAGTATGCG
TATTTGCGCGCTGATTTTTGCGGTATAAGAATATATACTGATATGTATACCCGAAGTATGTCAAAAAGAG
GTATGCTATGAAGCAGCGTATTACAGTGACAGTTGACAGCGACAGCTATCAGTTGCTCAAGGCATATATG
ATGTCAATATCTCCGGTCTGGTAAGCACAACCATGCAGAATGAAGCCCGTCGTCTGCGTGCCGAACGCTG
GAAAGCGGAAAATCAGGAAGGGATGGCTGAGGTCGCCCGGTTTATTGAAATGAACGGCTCTTTTGCTGAC
GAGAACAGGGGCTGGTGAAATGCAGTTTAAGGTTTACACCTATAAAAGAGAGAGCCGTTATCGTCTGTTT
GTGGATGTACAGAGTGATATTATTGACACGCCCGGGCGACGGATGGTGATCCCCCTGGCCAGTGCACGTC
TGCTGTCAGATAAAGTCTCCCGTGAACTTTACCCGGTGGTGCATATCGGGGATGAAAGCTGGCGCATGAT
GACCACCGATATGGCCAGTGTGCCGGTCTCCGTTATCGGGGAAGAAGTGGCTGATCTCAGCCACCGCGAA
AATGACATCAAAAACGCCATTAACCTGATGTTCTGGGGAATATAAATGTCAGGCTCCCTTATACACAGCC
AGTCGGTCTCTCGTCGACCTATGGTCAGGCCTGGATCCGAGCTCCTGCAGCACCACCACCACCACCACTA
AGGCTGCTAACAAAGCCCGAAAGAAGCTGAGTTGGCTGCTGCCACCGCTGAGCAATAACTAGCATAACCC
CTTGGGGCCTCTAAACGGGTCTTGAGGGGTTTTTTGCTGAAAGGAGGAACTATATCCGGATATCCCTGAC
TGCGTTAGCAATTTAACTGTGATAAACTACCGCATTAAAGCTTATCGATGATAAGCTGTCAAACATGAGA
ATTCTTAGAAAAACTCATCGAGCATCAAATGAAACTGCAATTTATTCATATCAGGATTATCAATACCATA
TTTTTGAAAAAGCCGTTTCTGTAATGAAGGAGAAAACTCACCGAGGCAGTTCCATAGGATGGCAAGATCC
TGGTATCGGTCTGCGATTCCGACTCGTCCAACATCAATACAACCTATTAATTTCCCCTCGTCAAAAATAA
GGTTATCAAGTGAGAAATCACCATGAGTGACGACTGAATCCGGTGAGAATGGCAAAAGTTTGTGCATTTC
TTTCCAGACTTGTTCAACAGGCCAGCCATTACGCTCGTCATCAAAATCACTCGCATCAACCAAACCGTTA
TTCATTCGTGATTGCGCCTGAGCGAGACGAAATACGCGATCGCTGTTAAAAGGACAATTACAAACAGGAA
TCGAATGCAACCGGCGCAGGAACACTGCCAGCGCATCAACAATATTTTCACCTGAATCAGGATATTCTTC
TAATACCTGGAATGCTGTTTTCCCGGGGATCGCAGTGGTGAGTAACCATGCGTCATCAGGAGTACGGATA
AAATGCTTGATGGTCGGAAGAGGCATAAATTCCGTCAGCCAGTTTAGTCTGACCATCTCATCTGTAACAT
CATTGGCAACGCTACCTTTGCCATGTTTCAGAAACAACTCTGGCGCATCGGGCTTCCCATACAATCGATA
GATTGTCGCACCTGATTGCCCGACATTATCGCGAGCCCATTTATACCCATATAAATCAGCATCCATGTTG
GAATTTAATCGCGGCCTCGAGCAAGACGTTTCCCGTTGAATATGGCTCATAACACCCCTTGTATTACTGT
TTATGTAAGCAGACAGTTTTATTGTTCATGACCAAATCCCTTAACGTGAGTTTTCGTTCCACTGAGCGTC
AGACCCCGTAGAAAAGATCAAAGGATCTTCTTGAGATCCTTTTTTTCTGCGCGTAATCTGCTGCTTGCAA
ACAAAAAAACCACCGCTACCAGCGGTGGTTTGTTTGCCGGATCAAGAGCTACCAACTCTTTTTCCGAAGG
TAACTGGCTTCAGCAGAGCGCAGATACCAAATACTGTCCTTCTAGTGTAGCCGTAGTTAGGCCACCACTT
CAAGAACTCTGTAGCACCGCCTACATACCTCGCTCTGCTAATCCTGTTACCAGTGGCTGCTGCCAGTGGC
GATAAGTCGTGTCTTACCGGGTTGGACTCAAGACGATAGTTACCGGATAAGGCGCAGCGGTCGGGCTGAA
CGGGGGGTTCGTGCACACAGCCCAGCTTGGAGCGAACGACCTACACCGAACTGAGATACCTACAGCGTGA
GCTATGAGAAAGCGCCACGCTTCCCGAAGGGAGAAAGGCGGACAGGTATCCGGTAAGCGGCAGGGTCGGA
ACAGGAGAGCGCACGAGGGAGCTTCCAGGGGGAAACGCCTGGTATCTTTATAGTCCTGTCGGGTTTCGCC
ACCTCTGACTTGAGCGTCGATTTTTGTGATGCTCGTCAGGGGGGCGGAGCCTATGGAAAAACGCCAGCAA
CGCGGCCTTTTTACGGTTCCTGGCCTTTTGCTGGCCTTTGGTACCGCGCCGACCAGAACACCTTGCCGAT
CAGCCAAACGTCTCTTCAGGCCACTGACTAGCGATAACTTTCCCCACAACGGAACAACTCTCATTGCATG
GGATCATTGGGTACTGTGGGTTTAGTGGTTGTAAAAACACCTGACCGCTATCCCTGATCAGTTTCTTGAA
GGTAAACTCATCACCCCCAAGTCTGGCTATGCAGAAATCACCTGGCTCAACAGCCTGCTCAGGGTCAACG
AGAATTAACATTCCGTCAGGAAAGCTTGGCTTGGAGCCTGTTGGTGCGGTCATGGAATTACCTTCAACCT
CAAGCCAGAATGCAGAATCACTGGCTTTTTTGGTTGTGCTTACCCATCTCTCCGCATCACCTTTGGTAAA
GGTTCTAAGCTTAGGTGAGAACATCCCTGCCTGAACATGAGAAAAAACAGGGTACTCATACTCACTTCTA
AGTGACGGCTGCATACTAACCGCTTCATACATCTCGTAGATTTCTCTGGCGATTGAAGGGCTAAATTCTT
CAACGCTAACTTTGAGAATTTTTGTAAGCAATGCGGCGTTATAAGCATTTAATGCATTGATGCCATTAAA
TAAAGCACCAACGCCTGACTGCCCCATCCCCATCTTGTCTGCGACAGATTCCTGGGATAAGCCAAGTTCA
TTTTTCTTTTTTTCATAAATTGCTTTAAGGCGACGTGCGTCCTCAAGCTGCTCTTGTGTTAATGGTTTCT
TTTTTGTGCTCATACGTTAAATCTATCACCGCAAGGGATAAATATCTAACACCGTGCGTGTTGACTATTT
TACCTCTGGCGGTGATAATGGTTGCATGTACTAAGGAGGTTGTATGGAACAACGCATAACCCTGAAAGAT
TATGCAATGCGCTTTGGGCAAACCAAGACAGCTAAAGATCTCTCACCTACCAAACAATGCCCCCCTGCAA
AAAATAAATTCATATAAAAAACATACAGATAACCATCTGCGGTGATAAATTATCTCTGGCGGTGTTGACA
TAAATACCACTGGCGGTGATACTGAGCACATCAGCAGGACGCACTGACCACCATGAAGGTGACGCTCTTA
AAAATTAAGCCCTGAAGAAGGGCAGCATTCAAAGCAGAAGGCTTTGGGGTGTGTGATACGAAACGAAGCA
TTGGTTAAAAATTAAGGAGGAA
Features (pLannotate 1.2.2; 12 found; start..end, strand, type, name):
     39..116     +  intron         PDK intron (fragment): pdk; modified pyruvate orthophosphate dikinase intron from Flaveria trinervia 3.0
    207..365     +  CDS            ccdA (fragment): CCDA_ECO57 - Also known as H, letA. Experimental evidence at protein level: Swiss-Prot protein existence level 1. Antitoxin component of a type II toxin-antitoxin (TA) system which inhibits the post-segregational killing (PSK) of plasmid-free cells, also referred to as a plasmid addiction system. Binds to and blocks the activity of CcdB; will also remove bound CcdB protein from the CcdB-GyrA complex by forming a CcdA-CcdB complex, a process termed rejuvenation. Functions as a transcriptional corepressor for the ccdAB operon, repression also requires CcdB (By similarity). From Escherichia coli
    370..672     +  CDS            ccdB: CCDB_ECOLI - Also known as G, letB, letD. Experimental evidence at protein level: Swiss-Prot protein existence level 1. Toxic component of a type II toxin-antitoxin (TA) system, functioning in plasmid maintainence. Responsible for the post- segregational killing (PSK) of plasmid-free cells, also referred to as a plasmid addiction system. Half-life of over 2 hours. Cell killing by CcdB is accompanied by filamentation, defects in chromosome and plasmid segregation, defects in cell division, formation of anucleate cells, decreased DNA synthesis and plasmid loss. Interferes with the activity of DN
    751..768     +  CDS            9xHis (fragment): 9xHis affinity tag
    773..821     +  CDS            SET1 (fragment): solubility-enhancement tag derived from T7 phage gene 10B
    829..876     +  terminator     T7 terminator: transcription terminator for bacteriophage T7 RNA polymerase
    944..972     -  promoter       tet promoter: E. coli promoter for tetracycline efflux protein gene
    985..1800    -  CDS            KanR: aminoglycoside phosphotransferase; aph(3')-Ia; confers resistance to kanamycin in bacteria or G418 (Geneticin®) in eukaryotes
   1921..2509    +  rep_origin     ori: high-copy-number ColE1/pMB1/pBR322/pUC origin of replication
   2590..3303    -  CDS            λ repressor (ts): temperature-sensitive variant of the phage λ repressor; cIts; thermosensitivity is conferred by the A67T mutation
   3404..3472    +  CDS            cro (fragment): RCRO_LAMBD - Experimental evidence at protein level: Swiss-Prot protein existence level 1. Plays an essential role in the switch from lysogenic to lytic state and in fine-tuning the lytic phase activation. Mediates the de- repression of the lytic promoters from repression by cI at an early stage of prophage induction. Turns down the expression of the transcriptional activator cII, a factor that initiates the expression of repressor cI, the major component promoting latency. Additionally, cro is able to directly bind to the promoter region of cI thereby preventing the transcription of cI repres
   3588..3619    +  promoter       PLtetO-1 promoter (fragment): modified phage lambda PL promoter with tet operator sites (Lutz and Bujard, 1997)
