[The description below was written by a language model from this plasmid's Addgene catalogue record and pLannotate feature annotations shown in this document.]
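Description:
pANY3 is a small (about 3.7 kb) empty-backbone bacterial expression vector designed for efficient restriction-enzyme cloning and temperature-induced protein production in E. coli. It replicates from a high-copy ColE1/pUC-type origin and is selected with kanamycin through an aph(3')-Ia KanR gene. Because the empty vector carries an intact ccdB toxin gene, it is propagated in a ccdB-tolerant strain.

The regulatory module comes from phage lambda. A temperature-sensitive cI repressor (the A67T variant) is encoded on the reverse strand. Next to it lie a short cro fragment and a sequence annotated as a partial match to a PL-derived promoter, both pointing toward the cloning region. At lower temperatures the repressor keeps the lambda promoter silent, and a shift to higher temperature inactivates it, so transcription begins without a chemical inducer. The record does not describe the exact promoter architecture beyond these partial annotations.

Downstream sits the stuffer cassette, a ccdA fragment followed by full-length ccdB. CcdB poisons DNA gyrase, so in ordinary cloning strains only plasmids in which the insert has replaced the cassette should yield colonies, which suppresses the background of uncut or religated vector. The cassette is followed by a histidine tag (six codons by the annotated length), matching the C-terminal His tag listed for the backbone, and then by a T7 terminator. The short "SET1" and "PDK intron" fragment calls are probably incidental similarity matches from the annotation software rather than functional elements. The depositor and sequencing-derived records differ by two nucleotides in length and in their start coordinate, but they show the same features in the same order.
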