Addgene plasmid #112197: pANY3
Purpose: (Empty Backbone) This plasmid is used for efficient cloning of DNA and temperature-induced expression of protein in E. coli.
Depositing lab: Yingfeng An. Depositing organization: Shenyang Agricultural University. Publication: Three Novel Escherichia coli Vectors for Convenient and Efficient Molecular Biological Manipulations. Gao H, Qi X, Hart DJ, Gao S, Wang H, Xu S, Zhang Y, Liu X, Liu Y, An Y. J Agric Food Chem. 2018 Jun 20;66(24):6123-6131. doi: 10.1021/acs.jafc.8b01960. Epub 2018 Jun 11. PubMed 29798665.
Backbone
  Vector backbone: pAny3
  Backbone manufacturer: Yingfeng An
  Vector type: Bacterial Expression
  Tag / fusion protein: His (C terminal on backbone)
Growth in bacteria
  Bacterial resistance: Kanamycin, 50 μg/mL
  Growth temperature: 37°C
  Growth strain: ccdB Survival
  Copy number: Unknown
Gene/Insert
  Cloning method: Restriction Enzyme
Terms and licenses: Academic/Nonprofit Terms; Industry Terms: Not Available to Industry
How to cite: pANY3 was a gift from Yingfeng An (Addgene plasmid # 112197 ; http://n2t.net/addgene:112197 ; RRID:Addgene_112197)
